Addgene plasmid #106129: pCfB6577
Purpose: (Empty Backbone) EasyCloneYALI system-based yeast integrative vector carrying loxP-flanked hygromycin-resistance marker, integration into Yarrowia lipolytica chromosomal location IntC_1, USER site for cloning, amp resistance
Depositing lab: Irina Borodina. Depositing organization: Danmarks Tekniske Universitet. Publication: EasyCloneYALI: CRISPR/Cas9-Based Synthetic Toolbox for Engineering of the Yeast Yarrowia lipolytica. Holkenbrink C, Dam MI, Kildegaard KR, Beder J, Dahlin J, Domenech Belda D, Borodina I. Biotechnol J. 2018 Jan 29. doi: 10.1002/biot.201700543. PubMed 29377615.
Backbone
  Vector backbone: Unknown
  Vector type: Yeast Expression
  Selectable markers: Hygromycin
Growth in bacteria
  Bacterial resistance: Ampicillin, 100 μg/mL
  Growth temperature: 37°C
  Growth strain: DH5alpha
  Copy number: High Copy
Gene/Insert
  Gene/Insert name: None
Terms and licenses: Academic/Nonprofit Terms; Industry Terms: Not Available to Industry
How to cite: pCfB6577 was a gift from Irina Borodina (Addgene plasmid # 106129 ; http://n2t.net/addgene:106129 ; RRID:Addgene_106129)
