[The description below was written by a language model from this plasmid's Addgene catalogue record and pLannotate feature annotations shown in this document.]
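Description:
pCfB6577 is an empty integrative backbone from the EasyCloneYALI toolbox for engineering the oleaginous yeast Yarrowia lipolytica. It is a shuttle-type vector of about 7.7 kb. It is maintained in E. coli through a high-copy ColE1/pUC-type origin and a complete β-lactamase (AmpR) gene with its promoter. It has no annotated yeast replication origin, which fits its role as a construct that must integrate into the chromosome to persist. The parental backbone is listed as unknown.

The yeast-relevant part is a hygromycin-resistance cassette (an HygR aminoglycoside phosphotransferase coding sequence) bracketed by two loxP sites in the same orientation. After selecting integrants on hygromycin, Cre recombinase can excise the marker and allow it to be reused in further rounds of engineering. According to the catalogue entry, the vector targets the Y. lipolytica chromosomal site IntC_1 and provides a USER cloning site for inserting expression cassettes. Neither the homology arms nor the USER site is called out in the automated annotation, and the promoter and terminator driving HygR are also not identified. The large unannotated stretches on either side of the loxP-flanked marker presumably hold these elements.

Several other annotations are short fragments (RSF ori, lacZα, KanR, rrnB T1/T2 terminators, a 5S rRNA match) and probably reflect backbone remnants or similarity hits rather than functional parts. The "HUL5" fragment hit is likewise a homology-based call whose significance the record does not explain. Two minimal FRT sites lie outside the loxP sites, but the record does not describe a role for them. No gene is carried, since users are expected to clone their own genes of interest for stable, marker-recyclable genomic integration.
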