Features (pLannotate 1.2.2; 15 found; start..end, strand, type, name):
     10..143     +  rep_origin     RSF ori (fragment): Plasmids containing the RSF 1030 origin of replication can be propagated in E. coli cells that contain additional plasmids with compatible origins.
    187..204     +  terminator     rrnB T2 terminator (fragment): transcription terminator T2 from the E. coli rrnB gene
    229..248     -  CDS            lacZα (fragment): LacZα fragment of β-galactosidase; lacZ fragment
    718..751     +  protein_bind   FRT (minimal): supports FLP-mediated excision but not integration (Turan and Bode, 2011) FLP recombinase from the Saccharomyces cerevisiae 2μ plasmid
   2148..2582    -  CDS            HUL5 (fragment): HUL5_YEAST - Experimental evidence at protein level: Swiss-Prot protein existence level 1. Probable E3 ubiquitin-protein ligase which accepts ubiquitin from an E2 ubiquitin-conjugating enzyme in the form of a thioester and then directly transfers the ubiquitin to targeted substrates. Non essential. From Saccharomyces cerevisiae (strain ATCC 204508 / S288c) (Baker's yeast).
   2610..2643    -  protein_bind   loxP: Cre-mediated recombination occurs in the 8-bp core sequence (GCATACAT). Cre recombinase
   3652..4673    +  CDS            HygR (fragment): aminoglycoside phosphotransferase from E. coli; aph(4)-Ia; confers resistance to hygromycin
   5085..5118    -  protein_bind   loxP: Cre-mediated recombination occurs in the 8-bp core sequence (GCATACAT). Cre recombinase
   5683..5716    -  protein_bind   FRT (minimal): supports FLP-mediated excision but not integration (Turan and Bode, 2011) FLP recombinase from the Saccharomyces cerevisiae 2μ plasmid
   5760..5800    -  terminator     rrnB T1 terminator (fragment): transcription terminator T1 from the E. coli rrnB gene
   5802..5917    -  ncRNA          5S rRNA: Accession: RF00001 - 5S ribosomal RNA
   5948..5972    +  CDS            KanR (fragment): aminoglycoside phosphotransferase; aph(3')-Ia; confers resistance to kanamycin
   6002..6098    +  promoter       AmpR promoter (fragment): bla
   6101..6961    +  CDS            AmpR: β-lactamase; bla; confers resistance to ampicillin, carbenicillin, and related antibiotics
   7083..7671    +  rep_origin     ori: high-copy-number ColE1/pMB1/pBR322/pUC origin of replication
>Addgene plasmid #106129 | pCfB6577 | addgene full sequence | sequence record 206182 | Addgene NGS Result
TTGCTGGCCTTTTGCTCACATGTTCTTTCCTGCGTTATCCCCTGATTCTGTGGATAACCGTATTACCGCC
TTTGAGTGAGCTGATACCGCTCGCCGCAGCCGAACGACCGAGCGCAGCGAGTCAGTGAGCGAGGAAGCGG
AAGGCGAGAGTAGGGAACTGCCAGGCATCAAACTAAGCAGAAGGCCCCTGACGGATGGCCTTTTTGCGTT
TCTACAAACTCTTTCTGTGTTGTAAAACGACGGCCAGTCTTAAGCTCGGGCCCCCTGGGCGGTTCTGATA
ACGAGTAATCGTTAATCCGCAAATAACGTAAAAACCCGCTTCGGCGGGTTTTTTTATGGGGGGAGTTTAG
GGAAAGAGCATTTGTCAGAATATTTAAGGGCGCCTGTCACTTTGCTTGATATATGAGAATTATTTAACCT
TATAAATGAGAAAAAAGCAACGCACTTTAAATAAGATACGTTGCTTTTTCGATTGATGAACACCTATAAT
TAAACTATTCATCTATTATTTATGATTTTTTGTATATACAATATTTCTAGTTTGTTAAAGAGAATTAAGA
AAATAAATCTCGAAAATAATAAAGGGAAAATCAGTTTTTGATATCAAAATTATACATGTCAACGATAATA
CAAAATATAATACAAACTATAAGATGTTATCAGTATTTATTATGCATTTAGAATAAATTTTGTGTCGCCC
TTATTCGACTCACTATAGAAGTTCCTATTCTCTAGAAAGTATAGGAACTTCACTTCATTTTATTTAAATT
TGCGGCCGCGAATGCGTGCGATTAGCAAATTACGTATCCTACCGTCCTCGTAAAATGATAGCAATGTCGC
TAGCGCAACCTTGAGCCGTCTGCATAAGCGCATTCTTTGAATCCAATTAACCAACGCAATACGGCGAGAC
GGACCGATTTTTACGCTCAAAAGAGTTTTTATTGAGAAGAGTTGATATATTGAGTGTTCAAAGTACGGTA
TTTTCAACTACTGGTACTTGTGTTACCCCTTTCAAGCCGTTCTGCCGTGGTAATGCGGTAGAGCACACCA
AACTACATCGAATGACATAAGCGAGAATTCGATGGAGCTCTGACAACAAAAAGTTTATAAATCCATTTAA
AAGGTCTCTCAGTTTCTTTATCTGAAGTCCCCAACCTCCTATCGCTTCCCGGAGAGTCTCGTTGTAGTCG
TTCGAAATAGAAATGGAGGAAGGGCTTTAGTAGAACATACTAAATCGTGGAACACCATACTCGCCCTCAG
TTGCGCATGAGACATCATCTGCGGTTCTTCTACGCACGTGCAACGCTTACGCAACTAACATGAATGAATA
CGATATACATCAAAGACTATGATACGCAGTATTGCACACTGTACGAGTAAGGGCACTAGCCACTGCACTC
AAGTGAAACCGTTGCCCGGGTACGAGTATGAGTATGTACAGTATGTTTAGTATTGTACTTGGACAATGCT
TGTATCGTACATTCTCAAGTGTCAAACATAAATATCCGTTGCTATATCCTCGCACCACCACGTAGCTCGC
TATATCCCTGTGTTGAATCCATCCATCTTGGATTGCCAATTGTGCACACAGAACCGGGCACTCACTTCCC
CATCCACACTTCAACGGAATGCGTGCGATCGCGTGCATTCCTTCTGTTCGGAATCAACCTCAAGGTTAAC
GGCCACGATCCCCTCGTTGTTACTCTTGGTCAGCCCATTGTCGGTAACGCTGGCTTTGCTAACTGGGTCG
ATAAACTCTTCTTTGGCCAGGAGAACCCCGATGTCTCCAAGGTGTCCAAAGACCGAAAGCTCTACCGAAT
CACCCACCGAGGAGATATCGTCCCTCAAGTGCCCTTCTGGGACGGTTACCAGCACTGCTCTGGTGAGGTC
TTTATTGACTGGCCCCTGATCCACCCTCCTCTCTCCAACGTTGTCATGTGCCAGGGCCAGAGCAATAAAC
AGTGCTCTGCCGGTAACACTCTGCTCCAGCAGGTCAATGTGATTGGAAACCATCTGCAGTACTTCGTCAC
CGAGGGTGTCTGTGGTATCTAAGCTATTTATCACTCTTTACAACTTCTACCTCAACTATCTACTTTAATA
AATGAATATCGTTTATTCTCTATGATTACTGTATATGCGTTCCTCTAAGACAAATCGAAACCAGCATGCG
ATCGAATGGCATACAAAAGTTTCTTCCGAAGTTGATCAATGTCCTGATAGTCAGGCAGCTTGAGAAGATT
GACACAGGTGGAGGCCGTAGGGAACCGATCAACCTGTCTACCAGCGTTACGAATGGCAAATGACGGGTTC
AAAGCCTTGAATCCTTGCAATGGTGCCTTGGATACTGATGTCACAAACTTAAGAAGCAGCCGCTTGTCCT
CTTCCTCGAAACTCTCAAACACAGTCCAGAAGTCCTTTATAGTTTGATCTGTATCCAGATAGCCTCCGTA
ATTGGTGTGTGTCTTCAAATCCCAGACGTCCACATTGGCATGTCCTCCACTGATAAGCATTTGAAGTTCA
TCTGCGTTGAACATTGAGACCCACGAAGGGTCAATGAGCTGGTATAGACCGCCCAAGAATGCATCTGAGA
ACAGCTGAAGCTTCGTACGATAACTTCGTATAATGTATGCTATACGAAGTTATAAGGAGTTTGGCGCCCG
TTTTTTCGAGCCCCACACGTTTCGGTGAGTATGAGCGGCGGCAGATTCGAGCGTTTCCGGTTTCCGCGGC
TGGACGAGAGCCCATGATGGGGGCTCCCACCACCAGCAATCAGGGCCCTGATTACACACCCACCTGTAAT
GTCATGCTGTTCATCGTGGTTAATGCTGCTGTGTGCTGTGTGTGTGTGTTGTTTGGCGCTCATTGTTGCG
TTATGCAGCGTACACCACAATATTGGAAGCTTATTAGCCTTTCTATTTTTTCGTTTGCAAGGCTTAACAA
CATTGCTGTGGAGAGGGATGGGGATATGGAGGCCGCTGGAGGGAGTCGGAGAGGCGTTTTGGAGCGGCTT
GGCCTGGCGCCCAGCTCGCGAAACGCACCTAGGACCCTTTGGCACGCCGAAATGTGCCACTTTTCAGTCT
AGTAACGCCTTACCTACGTCATTCCATGCATGCATGTTTGCGCCTTTTTTCCCTTGCCCTTGATCGCCAC
ACAGTACAGTGCACTGTACAGTGGAGGTTTTGGGGGGGTCTTAGATGGGAGCTAAAAGCGGCCTAGCGGT
ACACTAGTGGGATTGTATGGAGTGGCATGGAGCCTAGGTGGAGCCTGACAGGACGCACGACCGGCTAGCC
CGTGACAGACGATGGGTGGCTCCTGTTGTCCACCGCGTACAAATGTTTGGGCCAAAGTCTTGTCAGCCTT
GCTTGCGAACCTAATTCCCAATTTTGTCACTTCGCACCCCCATTGATCGAGCCCTAACCCCTGCCCATCA
GGCAATCCAATTAAGCTCGCATTGTCTGCCTTGTTTAGTTTGGCTCCTGCCCGTTTCGGCGTCCACTTGC
ACAAACACAAACAAGCATTATATATAAGGCTCGTCTCTCCCTCCCAACCACACTCACTTTTTTGCCCGTC
TTCCCTTGCTAACACAAAAGTCAAGAACACAAACAACCACCCCAACCCCCTTACACACAAGACATATCTA
CAGCAATGGGTAAAAAGCCTGAACTCACCGCGACGTCTGTCGAGAAGTTTCTGATCGAAAAGTTCGACAG
CGTCTCCGACCTGATGCAGCTCTCGGAGGGCGAAGAATCTCGTGCTTTCAGCTTCGATGTAGGAGGGCGT
GGATATGTCCTGCGGGTAAATAGCTGCGCCGATGGTTTCTACAAAGATCGTTATGTTTATCGGCACTTTG
CATCGGCCGCGCTCCCGATTCCGGAAGTGCTTGACATTGGGGAATTCAGCGAGAGCCTGACCTATTGCAT
CTCCCGCCGTGCACAGGGTGTCACGTTGCAAGACCTGCCTGAAACCGAACTGCCCGCTGTTCTGCAGCCG
GTCGCGGAGGCAATGGATGCCATTGCTGCGGCCGATCTTAGCCAGACGAGCGGGTTCGGCCCATTCGGAC
CGCAAGGAATCGGTCAATACACTACATGGCGTGATTTCATATGCGCGATTGCTGATCCCCATGTGTATCA
CTGGCAAACTGTGATGGACGACACCGTCAGTGCGTCCGTCGCGCAGGCTCTCGATGAGCTGATGCTTTGG
GCCGAGGACTGCCCCGAAGTCCGGCACCTCGTGCACGCGGATTTCGGCTCCAACAATGTCCTGACGGACA
ATGGCCGCATAACAGCGGTCATTGACTGGAGCGAGGCGATGTTCGGGGATTCCCAATACGAGGTCGCCAA
CATCTTCTTCTGGAGGCCGTGGTTGGCTTGTATGGAGCAGCAGACGCGCTACTTCGAGCGGAGGCATCCG
GAGCTTGCAGGATCGCCGCGGCTCCGGGCGTATATGCTCCGCATTGGTCTTGACCAACTCTATCAGAGCT
TGGTTGACGGCAATTTCGATGATGCAGCTTGGGCGCAGGGTCGATGCGACGCAATCGTCCGATCCGGAGC
CGGGACTGTCGGGCGTACACAAATCGCCCGCAGAAGCGCGGCCGTCTGGACCGATGGCTGTGTAGAAGTA
CTCGCCGATAGTGGAAACCGACGCCCCAGCACTCGTCCGAGGGCAAAGGAATAACCCCACGTTGCCGGTC
TTGCCTCCTACTACCTGTCCATCAATGACGAGGTTCTCACCCCTGCCCAGGTCGAGGCTCTTATTACTGA
GTCCAACACCGGTGTTCTTCCCACCACCAACCTCAAGGGCTCTCCCAACGCTGTTGCCTACAACGGTGTT
GGCATTTAGGCAATTAACAGATAGTTTGCCGGTGATAATTCTCTTAACCTCCCACACTCCTTTGACATAA
CGATTTATGTAACGAAACTGAAATTTGACCAGATATTGTTGTAAATAGAAAATCTGGCTTGTAGGTGGCA
AAATCCCGTCTTTGTTCATCAATTCCCTCTGTGACTACTCGTCATCCCTTTATGTTCGACTGTCGTATTT
TTATTTTCCATACATACGCAAGTGAGATGCCCGTGTCCGAATTCATAACTTCGTATAATGTATGCTATAC
GAAGTTATGTGATATCAGATCCACTAGTGGCCTAGTCGTGGGAGCAACAGGGCCTGTTTCCGTCCAACGT
GTCGCCGACGAGAGTGAGTTGGGCCTGCAGAACACTGCAAAATGCCGCACCACACAGGACGTGATGGAGT
TGGCGGGGAGTTCCAGAGACCAGTTCACTCGGTCGATAAAACCACAATAAAGCAGCCTGTCAACTTCTCG
TTGTTACTGGATACCACTTTCTTCTCTGTTATGTGTCGTCGAGTGTCATGTAAACAGTGTGTTGTTCATC
AAACATGACAAGATCTAATCTTCGTAAAAGGCGACTTTTCAGACTTTTCAGACTTTTTAAAACATTCTCC
TTTCACCCATAAAGCCTCCGGTGAACTCCTCGTACTCACCAGATGTATACCTGCTTGTGATACCGTTGTT
CCCTCGTTCAGTAGCAAAAGAAACCGTCCCAGTGCAACAAACACTTTAGCTGGAGAAAACGAGTTTCATC
TTGAGATGCTGACCCAGATTACCGCTCTGGTAACGTCTCAAGGATCGCGTGCATTCGCGGCCGCATTTAA
ATCCCCACTTCAGAAGTTCCTATACTTTCTAGAGAATAGGAACTTCACTATAGAGTCGAATAAGGGCGAC
ACCCCATAATTAGCCCGGGCGAAAGGCCCAGTCTTTCGACTGAGCCTTTCGTTTTATTTGATGCCTGGCA
GTTCCCTACTCTCGCATGGGGAGTCCCCACACTACCATCGGCGCTACGGCGTTTCACTTCTGAGTTCGGC
ATGGGGTCAGGTGGGACCACCGCGCTACTGCCGCCAGGCAAACAAGGGGTGTTATGAGCCATATTCAGGT
ATAAATGGGCTCGCGATAATGTTCAGAATTGGTTAATTGGTTGTAACACTGACCCCTATTTGTTTATTTT
TCTAAATACATTCAAATATGTATCCGCTCATGAGACAATAACCCTGATAAATGCTTCAATAATATTGAAA
AAGGAAGAATATGAGTATTCAACATTTCCGTGTCGCCCTTATTCCCTTTTTTGCGGCATTTTGCCTTCCT
GTTTTTGCTCACCCAGAAACGCTGGTGAAAGTAAAAGATGCTGAAGATCAGTTGGGTGCACGAGTGGGTT
ACATCGAACTGGATCTCAACAGCGGTAAGATCCTTGAGAGTTTTCGCCCCGAAGAACGTTTTCCAATGAT
GAGCACTTTTAAAGTTCTGCTATGTGGCGCGGTATTATCCCGTATTGACGCCGGGCAAGAGCAACTCGGT
CGCCGCATACACTATTCTCAGAATGACTTGGTTGAGTACTCACCAGTCACAGAAAAGCATCTTACGGATG
GCATGACAGTAAGAGAATTATGCAGTGCTGCCATAACCATGAGTGATAACACTGCGGCCAACTTACTTCT
GACAACGATCGGAGGACCGAAGGAGCTAACCGCTTTTTTGCACAACATGGGGGATCATGTAACTCGCCTT
GATCGTTGGGAACCGGAGCTGAATGAAGCCATACCAAACGACGAGCGTGACACCACGATGCCTGTAGCGA
TGGCAACAACGTTGCGCAAACTATTAACTGGCGAACTACTTACTCTAGCTTCCCGGCAACAATTAATAGA
CTGGATGGAGGCGGATAAAGTTGCAGGACCACTTCTGCGCTCGGCCCTTCCGGCTGGCTGGTTTATTGCT
GATAAATCCGGAGCCGGTGAGCGTGGTTCTCGCGGTATCATCGCAGCGCTGGGGCCAGATGGTAAGCCCT
CCCGTATCGTAGTTATCTACACGACGGGGAGTCAGGCAACTATGGATGAACGAAATAGACAGATCGCTGA
GATAGGTGCCTCACTGATTAAGCATTGGTAAGCAGAGCATTACGCTGACTTGACGGGACGGCGCAAGCTC
ATGACCAAAATCCCTTAACGTGAGTTACGCGCGCGTCGTTCCACTGAGCGTCAGACCCCGTAGAAAAGAT
CAAAGGATCTTCTTGAGATCCTTTTTTTCTGCGCGTAATCTGCTGCTTGCAAACAAAAAAACCACCGCTA
CCAGCGGTGGTTTGTTTGCCGGATCAAGAGCTACCAACTCTTTTTCCGAAGGTAACTGGCTTCAGCAGAG
CGCAGATACCAAATACTGTTCTTCTAGTGTAGCCGTAGTTAGCCCACCACTTCAAGAACTCTGTAGCACC
GCCTACATACCTCGCTCTGCTAATCCTGTTACCAGTGGCTGCTGCCAGTGGCGATAAGTCGTGTCTTACC
GGGTTGGACTCAAGACGATAGTTACCGGATAAGGCGCAGCGGTCGGGCTGAACGGGGGGTTCGTGCACAC
AGCCCAGCTTGGAGCGAACGACCTACACCGAACTGAGATACCTACAGCGTGAGCTATGAGAAAGCGCCAC
GCTTCCCGAAGGGAGAAAGGCGGACAGGTATCCGGTAAGCGGCAGGGTCGGAACAGGAGAGCGCACGAGG
GAGCTTCCAGGGGGAAACGCCTGGTATCTTTATAGTCCTGTCGGGTTTCGCCACCTCTGACTTGAGCGTC
GATTTTTGTGATGCTCGTCAGGGGGGCGGAGCCTATGGAAAAACGCCAGTAACGCGGCCTTTTTACGGTT
CCTGGCCTT
